>Addgene plasmid #145012 | TFORF3536 | depositor full sequence | sequence record 287150 | Full Sequence
TTAATGTAGTCTTATGCAATACTCTTGTAGTCTTGCAACATGGTAACGATGAGTTAGCAACATGCCTTAC
AAGGAGAGAAAAAGCACCGTGCATGCCGATTGGTGGAAGTAAGGTGGTACGATCGTGCCTTATTAGGAAG
GCAACAGACGGGTCTGACATGGATTGGACGAACCACTGAATTGCCGCATTGCAGAGATATTGTATTTAAG
TGCCTAGCTCGATACATAAACGGGTCTCTCTGGTTAGACCAGATCTGAGCCTGGGAGCTCTCTGGCTAAC
TAGGGAACCCACTGCTTAAGCCTCAATAAAGCTTGCCTTGAGTGCTTCAAGTAGTGTGTGCCCGTCTGTT
GTGTGACTCTGGTAACTAGAGATCCCTCAGACCCTTTTAGTCAGTGTGGAAAATCTCTAGCAGTGGCGCC
CGAACAGGGACTTGAAAGCGAAAGGGAAACCAGAGGAGCTCTCTCGACGCAGGACTCGGCTTGCTGAAGC
GCGCACGGCAAGAGGCGAGGGGCGGCGACTGGTGAGTACGCCAAAAATTTTGACTAGCGGAGGCTAGAAG
GAGAGAGATGGGTGCGAGAGCGTCAGTATTAAGCGGGGGAGAATTAGATCGCGATGGGAAAAAATTCGGT
TAAGGCCAGGGGGAAAGAAAAAATATAAATTAAAACATATAGTATGGGCAAGCAGGGAGCTAGAACGATT
CGCAGTTAATCCTGGCCTGTTAGAAACATCAGAAGGCTGTAGACAAATACTGGGACAGCTACAACCATCC
CTTCAGACAGGATCAGAAGAACTTAGATCATTATATAATACAGTAGCAACCCTCTATTGTGTGCATCAAA
GGATAGAGATAAAAGACACCAAGGAAGCTTTAGACAAGATAGAGGAAGAGCAAAACAAAAGTAAGACCAC
CGCACAGCAAGCGGCCGCTGATCTTCAGACCTGGAGGAGGAGATATGAGGGACAATTGGAGAAGTGAATT
ATATAAATATAAAGTAGTAAAAATTGAACCATTAGGAGTAGCACCCACCAAGGCAAAGAGAAGAGTGGTG
CAGAGAGAAAAAAGAGCAGTGGGAATAGGAGCTTTGTTCCTTGGGTTCTTGGGAGCAGCAGGAAGCACTA
TGGGCGCAGCGTCAATGACGCTGACGGTACAGGCCAGACAATTATTGTCTGGTATAGTGCAGCAGCAGAA
CAATTTGCTGAGGGCTATTGAGGCGCAACAGCATCTGTTGCAACTCACAGTCTGGGGCATCAAGCAGCTC
CAGGCAAGAATCCTGGCTGTGGAAAGATACCTAAAGGATCAACAGCTCCTGGGGATTTGGGGTTGCTCTG
GAAAACTCATTTGCACCACTGCTGTGCCTTGGAATGCTAGTTGGAGTAATAAATCTCTGGAACAGATTTG
GAATCACACGACCTGGATGGAGTGGGACAGAGAAATTAACAATTACACAAGCTTAATACACTCCTTAATT
GAAGAATCGCAAAACCAGCAAGAAAAGAATGAACAAGAATTATTGGAATTAGATAAATGGGCAAGTTTGT
GGAATTGGTTTAACATAACAAATTGGCTGTGGTATATAAAATTATTCATAATGATAGTAGGAGGCTTGGT
AGGTTTAAGAATAGTTTTTGCTGTACTTTCTATAGTGAATAGAGTTAGGCAGGGATATTCACCATTATCG
TTTCAGACCCACCTCCCAACCCCGAGGGGACCCATGCATTGCATCTCAATTAGTCAGCAACCAGGTGTGG
AAAGTCCCCAGGCTCCCCAGCAGGCAGAAGTATGCAAAGCATGCGTCTCAATTAGTCAGCAACCATAGTC
CCGCCCCTAACTCCGCCCATCCCGCCCCTAACTCCGCCCAGTTCCGCCCATTCTCCGCCCCATGGCTGAC
TAATTTTTTTTATTTATGCAGAGGCCGAGGCCGCCTCGGCCTCTGAGCTATTCCAGAAGTAGTGAGGAGG
CTTTTTTGGAGGCCTAGGCTTTTGCAAAAAGCTTTCTAGAGGTACCACCGGAGCTTACCATGACCGAGTA
CAAGCCCACGGTGCGCCTCGCCACCCGCGACGACGTCCCCAGGGCCGTACGCACCCTCGCCGCCGCGTTC
GCCGACTACCCCGCCACGCGCCACACCGTCGATCCGGACCGCCACATCGAGCGGGTCACCGAGCTGCAAG
AACTCTTCCTCACGCGCGTCGGGCTCGACATCGGCAAGGTGTGGGTCGCGGACGACGGCGCCGCCGTGGC
GGTCTGGACCACGCCGGAGAGCGTCGAAGCGGGGGCGGTGTTCGCCGAGATCGGCCCGCGCATGGCCGAG
TTGAGCGGTTCCCGGCTGGCCGCGCAGCAACAGATGGAAGGCCTCCTGGCGCCGCACCGGCCCAAGGAGC
CCGCGTGGTTCCTGGCCACCGTCGGCGTCTCGCCCGACCACCAGGGCAAGGGTCTGGGCAGCGCCGTCGT
GCTCCCCGGAGTGGAGGCGGCCGAGCGCGCCGGGGTGCCCGCCTTCCTGGAGACCTCCGCGCCCCGCAAC
CTCCCCTTCTACGAGCGGCTCGGCTTCACCGTCACCGCCGACGTCGAGGTGCCCGAAGGACCGCGCACCT
GGTGCATGACCCGCAAGCCCGGTGCCAGTTAACGAATTCTAGATCTTGAGACAAATGGCAGTATTCATCC
ACAATTTTAAAAGAAAAGGGGGGATTGGGGGGTACAGTGCAGGGGAAAGAATAGTAGACATAATAGCAAC
AGACATACAAACTAAAGAATTACAAAAACAAATTACAAAAATTCAAAATTTTCGGGTTTATTACAGGGAC
AGCAGAGATCCACTTTGGCGCCGGCTCGAGGCCTGCAGGTGCAAAGATGGATAAAGTTTTAAACAGAGAG
GAATCTTTGCAGCTAATGGACCTTCTAGGTCTTGAAAGGAGTGGGAATTGGCTCCGGTGCCCGTCAGTGG
GCAGAGCGCACATCGCCCACAGTCCCCGAGAAGTTGGGGGGAGGGGTCGGCAATTGAACCGGTGCCTAGA
GAAGGTGGCGCGGGGTAAACTGGGAAAGTGATGTCGTGTACTGGCTCCGCCTTTTTCCCGAGGGTGGGGG
AGAACCGTATATAAGTGCAGTAGTCGCCGTGAACGTTCTTTTTCGCAACGGGTTTGCCGCCAGAACACAG
GTAAGTGCCGTGTGTGGTTCCCGCGGGCCTGGCCTCTTTACGGGTTATGGCCCTTGCGTGCCTTGAATTA
CTTCCACCTGGCTGCAGTACGTGATTCTTGATCCCGAGCTTCGGGTTGGAAGTGGGTGGGAGAGTTCGAG
GCCTTGCGCTTAAGGAGCCCCTTCGCCTCGTGCTTGAGTTGAGGCCTGGCCTGGGCGCTGGGGCCGCCGC
GTGCGAATCTGGTGGCACCTTCGCGCCTGTCTCGCTGCTTTCGATAAGTCTCTAGCCATTTAAAATTTTT
GATGACCTGCTGCGACGCTTTTTTTCTGGCAAGATAGTCTTGTAAATGCGGGCCAAGATCTGCACACTGG
TATTTCGGTTTTTGGGGCCGCGGGCGGCGACGGGGCCCGTGCGTCCCAGCGCACATGTTCGGCGAGGCGG
GGCCTGCGAGCGCGGCCACCGAGAATCGGACGGGGGTAGTCTCAAGCTGGCCGGCCTGCTCTGGTGCCTG
GCCTCGCGCCGCCGTGTATCGCCCCGCCCTGGGCGGCAAGGCTGGCCCGGTCGGCACCAGTTGCGTGAGC
GGAAAGATGGCCGCTTCCCGGCCCTGCTGCAGGGAGCTCAAAATGGAGGACGCGGCGCTCGGGAGAGCGG
GCGGGTGAGTCACCCACACAAAGGAAAAGGGCCTTTCCGTCCTCAGCCGTCGCTTCATGTGACTCCACGG
AGTACCGGGCGCCGTCCAGGCACCTCGATTAGTTCTCGAGCTTTTGGAGTACGTCGTCTTTAGGTTGGGG
GGAGGGGTTTTATGCGATGGAGTTTCCCCACACTGAGTGGGTGGAGACTGAAGTTAGGCCAGCTTGGCAC
TTGATGTAATTCTCCTTGGAATTTGCCCTTTTTGAGTTTGGATCTTGGTTCATTCTCAAGCCTCAGACAG
TGGTTCAAAGTTTTTTTCTTCCATTTCAGGTGTCGTGAGGCTAGCATCGATTGATCAACAAGTTTGTACA
AAAAAGTTGGCATGGTCATGAGTTCGTATATGGTGAACTCCAAGTATGTGGACCCCAAGTTCCCTCCGTG
CGAGGAGTATTTGCAGGGCGGCTACCTAGGCGAGCAGGGCGCCGACTACTACGGCGGCGGCGCGCAGGGC
GCAGACTTCCAGCCCCCGGGGCTCTACCCACGGCCCGACTTCGGTGAGCAGCCTTTCGGAGGCAGCGGCC
CCGGGCCTGGCTCGGCGCTGCCTGCGCGGGGTCACGGACAAGAGCCAGGCGGCCCCGGCGGTCACTACGC
CGCTCCAGGAGAGCCTTGCCCAGCTCCCCCGGCGCCTCCGCCGGCGCCCCTGCCTGGCGCCCGGGCCTAC
AGTCAGTCCGACCCCAAGCAGCCGCCCTCCGGGACGGCACTCAAGCAGCCGGCCGTGGTCTACCCCTGGA
TGAAGAAGGTGCACGTGAATTCGGTGAACCCCAACTACACCGGTGGGGAACCCAAGCGGTCCCGAACGGC
CTACACCCGGCAGCAAGTCCTAGAACTGGAAAAAGAATTTCATTTTAACAGGTATCTGACAAGGCGCCGT
CGGATTGAAATCGCTCACACCCTGTGTCTGTCGGAGCGCCAGATCAAGATCTGGTTCCAGAACCGGAGGA
TGAAGTGGAAAAAAGATCATAAGCTGCCCAACACTAAAGGCAGGTCATCGTCCTCATCTTCCTCCTCATC
TTGCTCCTCCTCAGTCGCCCCCAGCCAGCATTTACAGCCGATGGCCAAAGACCACCACACGGACCTGACG
ACCTTATACCCAACTTTCTTGTACAAAGTGGTTGATATCGGTAAGCCTATCCCTAACCCTCTCCTCGGTC
TCGATTCTACGTAGTAATGAACTAGTCCGTAACTTGAAAGTATTTCGATTTCTTGGCTTTATATATCTTG
TGGAAAGGACGACGGTACTGCTATATAAGCTATTTTACGCGTTAAGTCGACAATCAACCTCTGGATTACA
AAATTTGTGAAAGATTGACTGGTATTCTTAACTATGTTGCTCCTTTTACGCTATGTGGATACGCTGCTTT
AATGCCTTTGTATCATGCTATTGCTTCCCGTATGGCTTTCATTTTCTCCTCCTTGTATAAATCCTGGTTG
CTGTCTCTTTATGAGGAGTTGTGGCCCGTTGTCAGGCAACGTGGCGTGGTGTGCACTGTGTTTGCTGACG
CAACCCCCACTGGTTGGGGCATTGCCACCACCTGTCAGCTCCTTTCCGGGACTTTCGCTTTCCCCCTCCC
TATTGCCACGGCGGAACTCATCGCCGCCTGCCTTGCCCGCTGCTGGACAGGGGCTCGGCTGTTGGGCACT
GACAATTCCGTGGTGTTGTCGGGGAAATCATCGTCCTTTCCTTGGCTGCTCGCCTGTGTTGCCACCTGGA
TTCTGCGCGGGACGTCCTTCTGCTACGTCCCTTCGGCCCTCAATCCAGCGGACCTTCCTTCCCGCGGCCT
GCTGCCGGCTCTGCGGCCTCTTCCGCGTCTTCGCCTTCGCCCTCAGACGAGTCGGATCTCCCTTTGGGCC
GCCTCCCCGCGTCGACTTTAAGACCAATGACTTACAAGGCAGCTGTAGATCTTAGCCACTTTTTAAAAGA
AAAGGGGGGACTGGAAGGGCTAATTCACTCCCAACGAAGACAAGATCTGCTTTTTGCTTGTACTGGGTCT
CTCTGGTTAGACCAGATCTGAGCCTGGGAGCTCTCTGGCTAACTAGGGAACCCACTGCTTAAGCCTCAAT
AAAGCTTGCCTTGAGTGCTTCAAGTAGTGTGTGCCCGTCTGTTGTGTGACTCTGGTAACTAGAGATCCCT
CAGACCCTTTTAGTCAGTGTGGAAAATCTCTAGCAGTACGTATAGTAGTTCATGTCATCTTATTATTCAG
TATTTATAACTTGCAAAGAAATGAATATCAGAGAGTGAGAGGAACTTGTTTATTGCAGCTTATAATGGTT
ACAAATAAAGCAATAGCATCACAAATTTCACAAATAAAGCATTTTTTTCACTGCATTCTAGTTGTGGTTT
GTCCAAACTCATCAATGTATCTTATCATGTCTGGCTCTAGCTATCCCGCCCCTAACTCCGCCCATCCCGC
CCCTAACTCCGCCCAGTTCCGCCCATTCTCCGCCCCATGGCTGACTAATTTTTTTTATTTATGCAGAGGC
CGAGGCCGCCTCGGCCTCTGAGCTATTCCAGAAGTAGTGAGGAGGCTTTTTTGGAGGCCTAGGGACGTAC
CCAATTCGCCCTATAGTGAGTCGTATTACGCGCGCTCACTGGCCGTCGTTTTACAACGTCGTGACTGGGA
AAACCCTGGCGTTACCCAACTTAATCGCCTTGCAGCACATCCCCCTTTCGCCAGCTGGCGTAATAGCGAA
GAGGCCCGCACCGATCGCCCTTCCCAACAGTTGCGCAGCCTGAATGGCGAATGGG
[124 nt withheld, positions 6566-6689]
C
[91 nt withheld, positions 6691-6781]
A
[49 nt withheld, positions 6783-6831]
CCTTTGACGTTGGAGTCCACGTTCTTT
[37 nt withheld, positions 6859-6895]
ACCCTATCTCGGTCTATTCTTTTGATTTATAAGGGATTTTGCCGATTTCGGCCTATTGGTTAAAAAATGA
GCTGATTTAACAAAAATTTAACGCGAATTTTAACAAAATATTAACGCTTACAATTTAGGTGGCACTTTTC
GGGGAAATGTGCGCGGAACCCCTATTTGTTTATTTTTCTAAATACATTCAAATATGTATCCGCTCATGAG
ACAATAACCCTGATAAATGCTTCAATAATATTGAAAAAGGAAGAGTATGAGTATTCAACATTTCCGTGTC
GCCCTTATTCCCTTTTTTGCGGCATTTTGCCTTCCTGTTTTTGCTCACCCAGAAACGCTGGTGAAAGTAA
AAGATGCTGAAGATCAGTTGGGTGCACGAGTGGGTTACATCGAACTGGATCTCAACAGCGGTAAGATCCT
TGAGAGTTTTCGCCCCGAAGAACGTTTTCCAATGATGAGCACTTTTAAAGTTCTGCTATGTGGCGCGGTA
TTATCCCGTATTGACGCCGGGCAAGAGCAACTCGGTCGCCGCATACACTATTCTCAGAATGACTTGGTTG
AGTACTCACCAGTCACAGAAAAGCATCTTACGGATGGCATGACAGTAAGAGAATTATGCAGTGCTGCCAT
AACCATGAGTGATAACACTGCGGCCAACTTACTTCTGACAACGATCGGAGGACCGAAGGAGCTAACCGCT
TTTTTGCACAACATGGGGGATCATGTAACTCGCCTTGATCGTTGGGAACCGGAGCTGAATGAAGCCATAC
CAAACGACGAGCGTGACACCACGATGCCTGTAGCAATGGCAACAACGTTGCGCAAACTATTAACTGGCGA
ACTACTTACTCTAGCTTCCCGGCAACAATTAATAGACTGGATGGAGGCGGATAAAGTTGCAGGACCACTT
CTGCGCTCGGCCCTTCCGGCTGGCTGGTTTATTGCTGATAAATCTGGAGCCGGTGAGCGTGGGTCTCGCG
GTATCATTGCAGCACTGGGGCCAGATGGTAAGCCCTCCCGTATCGTAGTTATCTACACGACGGGGAGTCA
GGCAACTATGGATGAACGAAATAGACAGATCGCTGAGATAGGTGCCTCACTGATTAAGCATTGGTAACTG
TCAGACCAAGTTTACTCATATATACTTTAGATTGATTTAAAACTTCATTTTTAATTTAAAAGGATCTAGG
TGAAGATCCTTTTTGATAATCTCATGACCAAAATCCCTTAACGTGAGTTTTCGTTCCACTGAGCGTCAGA
CCCCGTAGAAAAGATCAAAGGATCTTCTTGAGATCCTTTTTTTCTGCGCGTAATCTGCTGCTTGCAAACA
AAAAAACCACCGCTACCAGCGGTGGTTTGTTTGCCGGATCAAGAGCTACCAACTCTTTTTCCGAAGGTAA
CTGGCTTCAGCAGAGCGCAGATACCAAATACTGTTCTTCTAGTGTAGCCGTAGTTAGGCCACCACTTCAA
GAACTCTGTAGCACCGCCTACATACCTCGCTCTGCTAATCCTGTTACCAGTGGCTGCTGCCAGTGGCGAT
AAGTCGTGTCTTACCGGGTTGGACTCAAGACGATAGTTACCGGATAAGGCGCAGCGGTCGGGCTGAACGG
GGGGTTCGTGCACACAGCCCAGCTTGGAGCGAACGACCTACACCGAACTGAGATACCTACAGCGTGAGCT
ATGAGAAAGCGCCACGCTTCCCGAAGGGAGAAAGGCGGACAGGTATCCGGTAAGCGGCAGGGTCGGAACA
GGAGAGCGCACGAGGGAGCTTCCAGGGGGAAACGCCTGGTATCTTTATAGTCCTGTCGGGTTTCGCCACC
TCTGACTTGAGCGTCGATTTTTGTGATGCTCGTCAGGGGGGCGGAGCCTATGGAAAAACGCCAGCAACGC
GGCCTTTTTACGGTTCCTGGCCTTTTGCTGGCCTTTTGCTCACATGTTCTTTCCTGCGTTATCCCCTGAT
TCTGTGGATAACCGTATTACCGCCTTTGAGTGAGCTGATACCGCTCGCCGCAGCCGAACGACCGAGCGCA
GCGAGTCAGTGAGCGAGGAAGCGGAAGAGCGCCCAATACGCAAACCGCCTCTCCCCGCGCGTTGGCCGAT
TCATTAATGCAGCTGGCACGACAGGTTTCCCGACTGGAAAGCGGGCAGTGAGCGCAACGCAATTAATGTG
AGTTAGCTCACTCATTAGGCACCCCAGGCTTTACACTTTATGCTTCCGGCTCGTATGTTGTGTGGAATTG
TGAGCGGATAACAATTTCACACAGGAAACAGCTATGACCATGATTACGCCAAGCGCGCAATTAACCCTCA
CTAAAGGGAACAAAAGCTGGAGCTGCAAGC
Features (pLannotate 1.2.2; 34 found; start..end, strand, type, name):
      5..231     +  promoter       RSV promoter: Rous sarcoma virus enhancer/promoter
    232..412     +  LTR            5' LTR (truncated): truncated 5' long terminal repeat (LTR) from HIV-1
    459..584     +  misc_feature   HIV-1 Ψ: packaging signal of human immunodeficiency virus type 1
    568..931     +  CDS            HIV-1 gag (fragment): gag protein from human immunodeficiency virus 1; gag
   1077..1310    +  misc_feature   RRE: The Rev response element (RRE) of HIV-1 allows for Rev-dependent mRNA export from the nucleus to the cytoplasm.
   1687..1713    +  CDS            Rev (fragment): human immunodeficiency virus 1 (HIV-1) Rev protein; rev; enhances nuclear export of unspliced and incompletely spliced viral mRNAs
   1720..1743    +  promoter       SV40 promoter (fragment): SV40 early promoter
   1744..1815    +  promoter       SV40 promoter (fragment): SV40 enhancer and early promoter
   1839..1974    +  rep_origin     SV40 ori: SV40 origin of replication
   2020..2616    +  CDS            PuroR (fragment): puromycin N-acetyltransferase; pac from Streptomyces; confers resistance to puromycin
   2665..2782    +  misc_feature   cPPT/CTS: central polypurine tract and central termination sequence of HIV-1
   2847..2913    +  CDS            small t antigen (fragment): SV40 (simian virus 40) small t antigen
   2920..4098    +  promoter       EF-1α promoter: strong constitutive promoter for human elongation factor EF-1α
   4119..4136    +  protein_bind   attB1 (fragment): mutant version of attB; core recombination site for the Gateway® BP reaction BP Clonase™
   4142..4906    +  CDS            HOXD4: HXD4_HUMAN - Also known as HOX4B. Experimental evidence at protein level: Swiss-Prot protein existence level 1. Sequence-specific transcription factor which is part of a developmental regulatory system that provides cells with specific positional identities on the anterior-posterior axis. From Homo sapiens (Human).
   4908..4932    -  protein_bind   attB2: mutant version of attB; recombination site for the Gateway® BP reaction BP Clonase™
   4940..4981    +  CDS            V5 tag: epitope tag from simian virus 5
   4997..5050    +  promoter       U6 promoter (fragment): RNA polymerase III promoter for human U6 snRNA
   5092..5680    +  misc_feature   WPRE: woodchuck hepatitis virus posttranscriptional regulatory element
   5731..5750    +  misc_feature   cPPT/CTS (fragment): central polypurine tract and central termination sequence of HIV-1
   5752..5985    +  LTR            3' LTR (ΔU3): self-inactivating 3' long terminal repeat (LTR) from HIV-1
   6063..6184    +  polyA_signal   SV40 poly(A) signal: SV40 polyadenylation signal
   6224..6359    +  rep_origin     SV40 ori: SV40 origin of replication
   6380..6398    -  promoter       T7 promoter: promoter for bacteriophage T7 RNA polymerase
   6406..6561    +  CDS            lacZα (fragment): LacZα fragment of β-galactosidase; lacZ fragment
   6566..6994    +  rep_origin     f1 ori (sequence partly withheld): f1 bacteriophage origin of replication; arrow indicates direction of (+) strand synthesis
   7047..7151    +  promoter       AmpR promoter: bla
   7152..8012    +  CDS            AmpR: β-lactamase; bla; confers resistance to ampicillin, carbenicillin, and related antibiotics
   8183..8771    +  rep_origin     ori: high-copy-number ColE1/pMB1/pBR322/pUC origin of replication
   8954..9046    +  CDS            lacI (fragment): lac repressor; lacI; The lac repressor binds to the lac operator to inhibit transcription in E. coli. This inhibition can be relieved by adding lactose or isopropyl-β-D-thiogalactopyranoside (IPTG).
   9059..9080    +  protein_bind   CAP binding site: CAP binding activates transcription in the presence of cAMP. E. coli catabolite activator protein
   9095..9125    +  promoter       lac promoter: promoter for the E. coli lac operon
   9133..9149    +  protein_bind   lac operator: The lac repressor binds to the lac operator to inhibit transcription in E. coli. This inhibition can be relieved by adding lactose or isopropyl-β-D-thiogalactopyranoside (IPTG). lac repressor encoded by lacI
   9194..9212    +  promoter       T3 promoter: promoter for bacteriophage T3 RNA polymerase
