[The description below was written by a language model from this plasmid's Addgene catalogue record and pLannotate feature annotations shown in this document.]
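Description:
TFORF3536 is a third-generation-style, self-inactivating lentiviral expression plasmid built on the pLX_TRC317 backbone for overexpressing the human homeobox transcription factor HOXD4 in mammalian cells. It is one member of a barcoded transcription factor ORF collection. In bacteria it is maintained through a high-copy ColE1/pUC-type origin and selected with ampicillin via the β-lactamase gene. An f1 origin and remnants of a lac/lacZα cloning region with T7 and T3 promoters also sit in the backbone. The depositor notes that the plasmid can recombine during propagation, as is common for LTR-containing vectors.

The viral genome is transcribed from an RSV promoter fused to a truncated HIV-1 5' LTR and ends in a ΔU3 3' LTR followed by an SV40 polyadenylation signal. Between the LTRs lie the Ψ packaging signal with a gag fragment, the Rev response element for Rev-dependent nuclear export, and a cPPT/CTS element that aids nuclear import of the reverse-transcribed genome. Two expression units are carried. An SV40 early promoter drives the puromycin N-acetyltransferase gene for selecting transduced cells. The EF-1α promoter drives the HOXD4 ORF, which was introduced by Gateway cloning, is flanked by attB1 and attB2 sites, and is followed by a C-terminal V5 epitope tag for detection. A WPRE downstream enhances transcript stability and expression.

According to the record, each construct in the collection carries a unique 24-bp barcode that identifies its transcription factor in pooled screens. The barcode is not annotated in the feature table, so its position is not stated, although a short U6 promoter fragment is annotated between the V5 tag and the WPRE. The vector is intended for pooled or individual overexpression studies such as directed differentiation screens.
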