Addgene plasmid #145012: TFORF3536
Purpose: Lentiviral vector for overexpressing transcription factor ORFs with unique 24-bp barcodes. Barcodes facilitate identification of transcription factors in pooled screens.
Depositing lab: Feng Zhang. Depositing organization: Broad Institute. Publication: A transcription factor atlas of directed differentiation. Joung J, Ma S, Tay T, Geiger-Schuller KR, Kirchgatterer PC, Verdine VK, Guo B, Arias-Garcia MA, Allen WE, Singh A, Kuksenko O, Abudayyeh OO, Gootenberg JS, Fu Z, Macrae RK, Buenrostro JD, Regev A, Zhang F. Cell. 2023 Jan 5;186(1):209-229.e26. doi: 10.1016/j.cell.2022.11.026. PubMed 36608654.
Backbone
  Vector backbone: pLX_TRC317
  Backbone manufacturer: Broad Institute Genetic Perturbation Platform
  Backbone size w/o insert (bp): 8264
  Vector type: Mammalian Expression, Lentiviral
  Selectable markers: Puromycin
Growth in bacteria
  Bacterial resistance: Ampicillin, 100 μg/mL
  Growth temperature: 37°C
  Growth strain: NEB Stable
  Copy number: High Copy
Gene/Insert
  Gene/Insert name: HOXD4
  Species: H. sapiens (human)
  Insert size (bp): 971
  Entrez Gene: HOXD4 (a.k.a. HHO.C13, HOX-5.1, HOX4, HOX4B, Hox-4.2)
  Promoter: EF1a
  Tag / fusion protein: V5 (C terminal on insert)
  Cloning method: Gateway Cloning
  Sequencing primers: 5′ GGGTGGAGACTGAAGTTAGGCCAG; 3′ CACATAGCGTAAAAGGAGCAACATAG
Resource information
  A portion of this plasmid was derived from a plasmid made by: Broad Institute Genetic Perturbation Platform
Terms and licenses: Academic/Nonprofit Terms; Industry Terms: Not Available to Industry
Depositor comments: NM_014621.2 Please test multiple small colonies in case of plasmid recombination. To make this collection available in a timely manner, a portion of this collection was not fully sequenced by Addgene. If an Addgene verified full plasmid sequence is not available, please contact us prior to placing an order to request the full sequence.
How to cite: TFORF3536 was a gift from Feng Zhang (Addgene plasmid # 145012 ; http://n2t.net/addgene:145012 ; RRID:Addgene_145012)
