>Addgene plasmid #145012 | TFORF3536 | depositor partial sequence | sequence record 287151 | Insert
ATCGATTGATCAACAAGTTTGTACAAAAAAGTTGGCATGGTCATGAGTTCGTATATGGTGAACTCCAAGT
ATGTGGACCCCAAGTTCCCTCCGTGCGAGGAGTATTTGCAGGGCGGCTACCTAGGCGAGCAGGGCGCCGA
CTACTACGGCGGCGGCGCGCAGGGCGCAGACTTCCAGCCCCCGGGGCTCTACCCACGGCCCGACTTCGGT
GAGCAGCCTTTCGGAGGCAGCGGCCCCGGGCCTGGCTCGGCGCTGCCTGCGCGGGGTCACGGACAAGAGC
CAGGCGGCCCCGGCGGTCACTACGCCGCTCCAGGAGAGCCTTGCCCAGCTCCCCCGGCGCCTCCGCCGGC
GCCCCTGCCTGGCGCCCGGGCCTACAGTCAGTCCGACCCCAAGCAGCCGCCCTCCGGGACGGCACTCAAG
CAGCCGGCCGTGGTCTACCCCTGGATGAAGAAGGTGCACGTGAATTCGGTGAACCCCAACTACACCGGTG
GGGAACCCAAGCGGTCCCGAACGGCCTACACCCGGCAGCAAGTCCTAGAACTGGAAAAAGAATTTCATTT
TAACAGGTATCTGACAAGGCGCCGTCGGATTGAAATCGCTCACACCCTGTGTCTGTCGGAGCGCCAGATC
AAGATCTGGTTCCAGAACCGGAGGATGAAGTGGAAAAAAGATCATAAGCTGCCCAACACTAAAGGCAGGT
CATCGTCCTCATCTTCCTCCTCATCTTGCTCCTCCTCAGTCGCCCCCAGCCAGCATTTACAGCCGATGGC
CAAAGACCACCACACGGACCTGACGACCTTATACCCAACTTTCTTGTACAAAGTGGTTGATATCGGTAAG
CCTATCCCTAACCCTCTCCTCGGTCTCGATTCTACGTAGTAATGAACTAGTCCGTAACTTGAAAGTATTT
CGATTTCTTGGCTTTATATATCTTGTGGAAAGGACGACGGTACTGCTATATAAGCTATTTT
