>Addgene plasmid #145012 | TFORF3536 | depositor partial sequence | sequence record 287152 | Barcode
CGGTACTGCTATATAAGCTATTTT
