>Addgene plasmid #145012 | TFORF3536 | addgene partial sequence | sequence record 313886 | WPRE-R 5'-CATAGCGTAAAAGGAGCAACA-3'
TTTGTAATCCAGAGGTTGATTGTCGACTTAACGCGTAAAATAGCTTATATAGCAGTACCGTCGTCCTTTC
CACAAGATATATAAAGCCAAGAAATCGAAATACTTTCAAGTTACGGACTAGTTCATTACTACGTAGAATC
GAGACCGAGGAGAGGGTTAGGGATAGGCTTACCGATATCAACCACTTTGTACAAGAAAGTTGGGTATAAG
GTCGTCAGGTCCGTGTGGTGGTCTTTGGCCATCGGCTGTAAATGCTGGCTGGGGGCGACTGAGGAGGAGC
AAGATGAGGAGGAAGATGAGGACGATGACCTGCCTTTAGTGTTGGGCAGCTTATGATCTTTTTTCCACTT
CATCCTCCGGTTCTGGAACCAGATCTTGATCTGGCGCTCCGACAGACACAGGGTGTGAGCGATTTCAATC
CGACGGCGCCTTGTCAGATACCTGTTAAAATGAAATTCTTTTTCCAGTTCTAGGACTTGCTGCCGGGTGT
AGGCCGTTCGGGACCGCTTGGGTTCCCCACCGGTGTAGTTGGGGTTCACCGAATTCACGTGCACCTTCTT
CATCCAGGGGTAGACCACGGCCGGCTGCTTGAGTGCCGTCCCGGAGGGCGGCTGCTTGGGGTCGGACTGA
CTGTAGGCCCGGGCGCCAGGCAGGGGCGCCGGCGGAGGCGCCGGGGGAGCTGGGCAAGGCTCTCCTGGAG
CGGCGTAGTGACCGCCGGGGCCGCCTGGCTCTTGTCCGTGACCCCGCGCAGGCAGCGCCGA
